>Addgene plasmid #38085 | pFRT/TO/HIS/FLAG/HA-PES1 | depositor full sequence | sequence record 47969 | pFRT/TO/HIS/FLAG/HA-PES1 sequence 7242 bps
TTGTACAAAGTGGTTGATATCCAGCACAGTGGCGGCCGCTCAAGTCTAGAGGGCCCGCGGTTCGAAGGTA
AGCCTATCCCTAACCCTCTCCTCGGTCTCGATTCTACGCTCGAGTCTAGAGGGCCCGTTTAAACCCGCTG
ATCAGCCTCGACTGTGCCTTCTAGTTGCCAGCCATCTGTTGTTTGCCCCTCCCCCGTGCCTTCCTTGACC
CTGGAAGGTGCCACTCCCACTGTCCTTTCCTAATAAAATGAGGAAATTGCATCGCATTGTCTGAGTAGGT
GTCATTCTATTCTGGGGGGTGGGGTGGGGCAGGACAGCAAGGGGGAGGATTGGGAAGACAATAGCAGGCA
TGCTGGGGATGCGGTGGGCTCTATGGCTTCTGAGGCGGAAAGAACCAGCTGGGGCTCTAGGGGGTATCCC
C
[124 nt withheld, positions 422-545]
C
[91 nt withheld, positions 547-637]
AGGGTGATGGTTCACGTACCTAGAAGTTCCTATTCCGAAGTTCCTATTCTCTAGAAAGTATAGGAACTTC
CTTGGCCAAAAAGCCTGAACTCACCGCGACGTCTGTCGAGAAGTTTCTGATCGAAAAGTTCGACAGCGTC
TCCGACCTGATGCAGCTCTCGGAGGGCGAAGAATCTCGTGCTTTCAGCTTCGATGTAGGAGGGCGTGGAT
ATGTCCTGCGGGTAAATAGCTGCGCCGATGGTTTCTACAAAGATCGTTATGTTTATCGGCACTTTGCATC
GGCCGCGCTCCCGATTCCGGAAGTGCTTGACATTGGGGAGTTCAGCGAGAGCCTGACCTATTGCATCTCC
CGCCGTGCACAGGGTGTCACGTTGCAAGACCTGCCTGAAACCGAACTGCCCGCTGTTCTGCAGCCGGTCG
CGGAGGCCATGGATGCGATCGCTGCGGCCGATCTTAGCCAGACGAGCGGGTTCGGCCCATTCGGACCGCA
AGGAATCGGTCAATACACTACATGGCGTGATTTCATATGCGCGATTGCTGATCCCCATGTGTATCACTGG
CAAACTGTGATGGACGACACCGTCAGTGCGTCCGTCGCGCAGGCTCTCGATGAGCTGATGCTTTGGGCCG
AGGACTGCCCCGAAGTCCGGCACCTCGTGCACGCGGATTTCGGCTCCAACAATGTCCTGACGGACAATGG
CCGCATAACAGCGGTCATTGACTGGAGCGAGGCGATGTTCGGGGATTCCCAATACGAGGTCGCCAACATC
TTCTTCTGGAGGCCGTGGTTGGCTTGTATGGAGCAGCAGACGCGCTACTTCGAGCGGAGGCATCCGGAGC
TTGCAGGATCGCCGCGGCTCCGGGCGTATATGCTCCGCATTGGTCTTGACCAACTCTATCAGAGCTTGGT
TGACGGCAATTTCGATGATGCAGCTTGGGCGCAGGGTCGATGCGACGCAATCGTCCGATCCGGAGCCGGG
ACTGTCGGGCGTACACAAATCGCCCGCAGAAGCGCGGCCGTCTGGACCGATGGCTGTGTAGAAGTACTCG
CCGATAGTGGAAACCGACGCCCCAGCACTCGTCCGAGGGCAAAGGAATAGCACGTACTACGAGATTTCGA
TTCCACCGCCGCCTTCTATGAAAGGTTGGGCTTCGGAATCGTTTTCCGGGACGCCGGCTGGATGATCCTC
CAGCGCGGGGATCTCATGCTGGAGTTCTTCGCCCACCCCAACTTGTTTATTGCAGCTTATAATGGTTACA
AATAAAGCAATAGCATCACAAATTTCACAAATAAAGCATTTTTTTCACTGCATTCTAGTTGTGGTTTGTC
CAAACTCATCAATGTATCTTATCATGTCTGTATACCGTCGACCTCTAGCTAGAGCTTGGCGTAATCATGG
TCATAGCTGTTTCCTGTGTGAAATTGTTATCCGCTCACAATTCCACACAACATACGAGCCGGAAGCATAA
AGTGTAAAGCCTGGGGTGCCTAATGAGTGAGCTAACTCACATTAATTGCGTTGCGCTCACTGCCCGCTTT
CCAGTCGGGAAACCTGTCGTGCCAGCTGCATTAATGAATCGGCCAACGCGCGGGGAGAGGCGGTTTGCGT
ATTGGGCGCTCTTCCGCTTCCTCGCTCACTGACTCGCTGCGCTCGGTCGTTCGGCTGCGGCGAGCGGTAT
CAGCTCACTCAAAGGCGGTAATACGGTTATCCACAGAATCAGGGGATAACGCAGGAAAGAACATGTGAGC
AAAAGGCCAGCAAAAGGCCAGGAACCGTAAAAAGGCCGCGTTGCTGGCGTTTTTCCATAGGCTCCGCCCC
CCTGACGAGCATCACAAAAATCGACGCTCAAGTCAGAGGTGGCGAAACCCGACAGGACTATAAAGATACC
AGGCGTTTCCCCCTGGAAGCTCCCTCGTGCGCTCTCCTGTTCCGACCCTGCCGCTTACCGGATACCTGTC
CGCCTTTCTCCCTTCGGGAAGCGTGGCGCTTTCTCATAGCTCACGCTGTAGGTATCTCAGTTCGGTGTAG
GTCGTTCGCTCCAAGCTGGGCTGTGTGCACGAACCCCCCGTTCAGCCCGACCGCTGCGCCTTATCCGGTA
ACTATCGTCTTGAGTCCAACCCGGTAAGACACGACTTATCGCCACTGGCAGCAGCCACTGGTAACAGGAT
TAGCAGAGCGAGGTATGTAGGCGGTGCTACAGAGTTCTTGAAGTGGTGGCCTAACTACGGCTACACTAGA
AGGACAGTATTTGGTATCTGCGCTCTGCTGAAGCCAGTTACCTTCGGAAAAAGAGTTGGTAGCTCTTGAT
CCGGCAAACAAACCACCGCTGGTAGCGGTGGTTTTTTTGTTTGCAAGCAGCAGATTACGCGCAGAAAAAA
AGGATCTCAAGAAGATCCTTTGATCTTTTCTACGGGGTCTGACGCTCAGTGGAACGAAAACTCACGTTAA
GGGATTTTGGTCATGAGATTATCAAAAAGGATCTTCACCTAGATCCTTTTAAATTAAAAATGAAGTTTTA
AATCAATCTAAAGTATATATGAGTAAACTTGGTCTGACAGTTACCAATGCTTAATCAGTGAGGCACCTAT
CTCAGCGATCTGTCTATTTCGTTCATCCATAGTTGCCTGACTCCCCGTCGTGTAGATAACTACGATACGG
GAGGGCTTACCATCTGGCCCCAGTGCTGCAATGATACCGCGAGACCCACGCTCACCGGCTCCAGATTTAT
CAGCAATAAACCAGCCAGCCGGAAGGGCCGAGCGCAGAAGTGGTCCTGCAACTTTATCCGCCTCCATCCA
GTCTATTAATTGTTGCCGGGAAGCTAGAGTAAGTAGTTCGCCAGTTAATAGTTTGCGCAACGTTGTTGCC
ATTGCTACAGGCATCGTGGTGTCACGCTCGTCGTTTGGTATGGCTTCATTCAGCTCCGGTTCCCAACGAT
CAAGGCGAGTTACATGATCCCCCATGTTGTGCAAAAAAGCGGTTAGCTCCTTCGGTCCTCCGATCGTTGT
CAGAAGTAAGTTGGCCGCAGTGTTATCACTCATGGTTATGGCAGCACTGCATAATTCTCTTACTGTCATG
CCATCCGTAAGATGCTTTTCTGTGACTGGTGAGTACTCAACCAAGTCATTCTGAGAATAGTGTATGCGGC
GACCGAGTTGCTCTTGCCCGGCGTCAATACGGGATAATACCGCGCCACATAGCAGAACTTTAAAAGTGCT
CATCATTGGAAAACGTTCTTCGGGGCGAAAACTCTCAAGGATCTTACCGCTGTTGAGATCCAGTTCGATG
TAACCCACTCGTGCACCCAACTGATCTTCAGCATCTTTTACTTTCACCAGCGTTTCTGGGTGAGCAAAAA
CAGGAAGGCAAAATGCCGCAAAAAAGGGAATAAGGGCGACACGGAAATGTTGAATACTCATACTCTTCCT
TTTTCAATATTATTGAAGCATTTATCAGGGTTATTGTCTCATGAGCGGATACATATTTGAATGTATTTAG
AAAAATAAACAAATAGGGGTTCCGCGCACATTTCCCCGAAAAGTGCCACCTGACGTCGACGGATCGGGAG
ATCTCCCGATCCCCTATGGTGCACTCTCAGTACAATCTGCTCTGATGCCGCATAGTTAAGCCAGTATCTG
CTCCCTGCTTGTGTGTTGGAGGTCGCTGAGTAGTGCGCGAGCAAAATTTAAGCTACAACAAGGCAAGGCT
TGACCGACAATTGCATGAAGAATCTGCTTAGGGTTAGGCGTTTTGCGCTGCTTCGCGATGTACGGGCCAG
ATATACGCGTTGACATTGATTATTGACTAGTTATTAATAGTAATCAATTACGGGGTCATTAGTTCATAGC
CCATATATGGAGTTCCGCGTTACATAACTTACGGTAAATGGCCCGCCTGGCTGACCGCCCAACGACCCCC
GCCCATTGACGTCAATAATGACGTATGTTCCCATAGTAACGCCAATAGGGACTTTCCATTGACGTCAATG
GGTGGAGTATTTACGGTAAACTGCCCACTTGGCAGTACATCAAGTGTATCATATGCCAAGTACGCCCCCT
ATTGACGTCAATGACGGTAAATGGCCCGCCTGGCATTATGCCCAGTACATGACCTTATGGGACTTTCCTA
CTTGGCAGTACATCTACGTATTAGTCATCGCTATTACCATGGTGATGCGGTTTTGGCAGTACATCAATGG
GCGTGGATAGCGGTTTGACTCACGGGGATTTCCAAGTCTCCACCCCATTGACGTCAATGGGAGTTTGTTT
TGGAACCAAAATCAACGGGACTTTCCAAAATGTCGTAACAACTCCGCCCCATTGACGCAAATGGGCGGTA
GGCGTGTACGGTGGGAGGTCTATATAAGCAGAGCTCTCCCTATCAGTGATAGAGATCTCCCTATCAGTGA
TAGAGATCGTCGACGAGCTCGTTTAGTGAACCGTCAGATCGCCTGGAGACGCCATCCACGCTGTTTTGAC
CTCCATAGAAGACACCGGGACCGATCCAGCCTCCGGACTCTAGCGTTTAAACTTAAGCTTGGTACCATGC
ACCACCACCACCACCACCACCACATGGACTACAAGGACGACGATGACAAGTACCCTTATGACGTGCCCGA
TTACGCTTTGAACCAGATATCAACAAGTTTGTACAAAAAAGTTGGCACCATGGGAGGCCTTGAGAAGAAG
AAGTATGAACGAGGCTCGGCCACCAACTACATCACCCGGAACAAAGCCCGGAAGAAGCTCCAGCTGAGCT
TGGCTGACTTTAGGCGGCTGTGCATTCTGAAGGGCATTTATCCCCATGAACCCAAACACAAGAAGAAGGT
TAACAAGGGTTCTACAGCAGCCCGAACGTTTTACCTTATCAAAGACATCAGGTTTCTCCTCCACGAACCC
ATTGTCAACAAGTTCCGTGAATACAAGGTGTTCGTCCGGAAGCTCCGGAAGGCTTATGGGAAGAGCGAGT
GGAACACTGTAGAGCGTTTAAAGGACAATAAGCCCAACTACAAACTCGACCACATCATCAAGGAACGGTA
TCCCACGTTCATCGATGCCCTGCGGGACCTGGACGATGCCCTCTCCATGTGCTTCCTGTTTTCCACCTTC
CCGCGGACTGGCAAGTGCCACGTGCAGACCATTCAGCTGTGCCGCCGGCTCACTGTGGAGTTCATGCACT
ACATTATCGCTGCCCGTGCCCTGCGCAAGGTCTTCCTGTCCATCAAAGGCATTTACTACCAGGCCGAGGT
ACTGGGGCAGCCCATCGTGTGGATCACTCCCTATGCCTTCTCCCATGACCACCCGACAGACGTGGACTAC
AGGGTCATGGCCACCTTCACCGAGTTCTACACCACGCTGCTGGGCTTTGTCAACTTCCGCCTTTACCAGT
TGCTCAACCTCCACTATCCCCCGAAGCTCGAGGGTCAGGCCCAAGCAGAGGCAAAGGCCGGTGAGGGCAC
CTACGCGTTGGACTCCGAGAGTTGTATGGAGAAACTGGCAGCCCTCAGTGCCAGCCTGGCCCGCGTGGTG
GTGCCTGCCACAGAGGAGGAGGCCGAGGTGGATGAGTTTCCCACCGATGGGGAGGAAGACCGCAGGAAGG
AGCTGGAGGCGCAGGAGAAGCACAAGAAGCTTTTTGAGGGCCTGAAGTTCTTCCTGAACCGAGAGGTGCC
CCGTGAGGCCCTGGCCTTCATCATCAGGAGTTTTGGTGGGGAAGTGTCCTGGGACAAATCTTTGTGCATT
GGGGCCACCTATGACGTCACAGACTCCCGCATCACCCATCAGATTGTCGACCGGCCTGGGCAGCAGACCT
CAGTCATTGGCAGGTGCTACGTGCAGCCCCAGTGGGTGTTTGACTCAGTGAACGCCAGGCTCCTTCTCCC
CGTGGCAGAGTACTTCTCTGGGGTGCAGCTGCCCCCACACCTTTCACCCTTTGTGACCGAGAAGGAAGGA
GATTACGTTCCACCTGAGAAGCTGAAGCTGCTGGCTCTGCAGCGGGGAGAGGACCCAGGAAACCTGAATG
AGTCAGAAGAGGAGGAGGAAGAGGACGACAACAACGAAGGTGATGGTGATGAAGAGGGAGAAAATGAGGA
GGAGGAGGAAGATGCAGAGGCTGGTTCAGAAAAGGAGGAAGAGGCCCGGCTGGCAGCCCTGGAAGAGCAG
AGGATGGAGGGGAAGAAGCCCAGGGTGATGGCAGGCACCTTGAAGCTGGAGGATAAGCAGCGGCTGGCCC
AGGAGGAGGAGAGTGAGGCCAAGCGCCTGGCCATTATGATGATGAAGAAGCGGGAGAAGTACCTGTACCA
GAAGATCATGTTTGGCAAGAGGCGAAAAATCCGAGAGGCCAACAAGCTGGCGGAGAAGCGGAAAGCCCAC
GATGAGGCGGTGAGGTCTGAGAAGAAGGCCAAGAAGGCAAGGCCGGAGTGACCAACTTTCTTGTACAAAG
TGGTTGATATCCAGCACAGTGGCGGCCGCTCAAGTCTAGAGGGCCCGCGGTTCGAAGGTAAGCCTATCCC
TAACCCTCTCCTCGGTCTCGATTCTACGCGTACCTGATCCGCGGCCGCATAGATAACTGATCCAGTGTGC
CTCGAGATATCTAGACCCAGCTTTC
Features (pLannotate 1.2.2; 29 found; start..end, strand, type, name):
     67..108     +  CDS            V5 tag: epitope tag from simian virus 5
    152..376     +  polyA_signal   bGH poly(A) signal: bovine growth hormone polyadenylation signal
    380..401     +  promoter       SV40 promoter (fragment): SV40 enhancer and early promoter
    422..655     +  rep_origin     f1 ori (fragment) (sequence partly withheld): f1 bacteriophage origin of replication; arrow indicates direction of (+) strand synthesis
    660..707     +  protein_bind   FRT: FLP-mediated recombination occurs in the 8-bp core sequence TCTAGAAA (Turan and Bode, 2011). FLP recombinase from the Saccharomyces cerevisiae 2μ plasmid
    715..1737    +  CDS            HygR: hygromycin B phosphotransferase confers resistance to hygromycin
   1747..1872    +  CDS            ble (fragment): BLE_KLEPN - Experimental evidence at protein level: Swiss-Prot protein existence level 1. Binding protein with a strong affinity to the bleomycin family of antibiotics. Binds to CL990; an antimitotic-antibiotic compound. From Klebsiella pneumoniae.
   1867..1988    +  polyA_signal   SV40 poly(A) signal: SV40 polyadenylation signal
   2061..2077    -  protein_bind   lac operator: The lac repressor binds to the lac operator to inhibit transcription in E. coli. This inhibition can be relieved by adding lactose or isopropyl-β-D-thiogalactopyranoside (IPTG). lac repressor encoded by lacI
   2085..2115    -  promoter       lac promoter: promoter for the E. coli lac operon
   2130..2151    -  protein_bind   CAP binding site: CAP binding activates transcription in the presence of cAMP. E. coli catabolite activator protein
   2164..2256    -  CDS            lacI (fragment): lac repressor; lacI; The lac repressor binds to the lac operator to inhibit transcription in E. coli. This inhibition can be relieved by adding lactose or isopropyl-β-D-thiogalactopyranoside (IPTG).
   2439..3027    -  rep_origin     ori: high-copy-number ColE1/pMB1/pBR322/pUC origin of replication
   3198..4058    -  CDS            AmpR: β-lactamase; bla; confers resistance to ampicillin, carbenicillin, and related antibiotics
   4059..4163    -  promoter       AmpR promoter: bla
   4222..4274    -  misc_feature   bom (fragment): basis of mobility region from pBR322
   4429..4808    +  enhancer       CMV enhancer: human cytomegalovirus immediate early enhancer
   4881..4898    -  promoter       CMV promoter (fragment): human cytomegalovirus (CMV) immediate early promoter
   4961..5012    +  promoter       CMVd2 promoter: truncated human cytomegalovirus (CMV) immediate early promoter that yields moderately reduced expression relative to the full-length promoter
   5014..5033    +  promoter       PLtetO-1 promoter (fragment): modified phage lambda PL promoter with tet operator sites (Lutz and Bujard, 1997)
   5035..5054    +  promoter       PLtetO-1 promoter (fragment): modified phage lambda PL promoter with tet operator sites (Lutz and Bujard, 1997)
   5062..5095    +  promoter       TRE3GV promoter (fragment): 3rd-generation Tet-responsive promoter that can be activated by binding of Tet-On® 3G, optimized for retroviral and lentiviral vectors
   5187..5210    +  CDS            9xHis (fragment): 9xHis affinity tag
   5217..5237    +  CDS            FLAG (fragment): FLAG® epitope tag, followed by an enterokinase cleavage site
   5281..5298    +  protein_bind   attB1 (fragment): mutant version of attB; core recombination site for the Gateway® BP reaction BP Clonase™
   5307..7055    +  CDS            PES1: PESC_HUMAN - Experimental evidence at protein level: Swiss-Prot protein existence level 1. Component of the PeBoW complex, which is required for maturation of 28S and 5.8S ribosomal RNAs and formation of the 60S ribosome. From Homo sapiens (Human).
   7063..7080    -  protein_bind   attB2 (fragment): mutant version of attB; core recombination site for the Gateway® BP reaction BP Clonase™
   7134..7175    +  CDS            V5 tag: epitope tag from simian virus 5
   7232..14      -  protein_bind   attB2 (across the origin): mutant version of attB; recombination site for the Gateway® BP reaction BP Clonase™
