[The description below was written by a language model from this plasmid's Addgene catalogue record and pLannotate feature annotations shown in this document.]
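Description:
pFRT/TO/HIS/FLAG/HA-PES1 is a 7.2 kb mammalian expression plasmid made by Gateway recombination of the human PES1 coding sequence (pescadillo ribosomal biogenesis factor 1, about 1.75 kb) into the pFRT/TO/HIS/FLAG/HA-DEST destination vector. PES1 is a component of the PeBoW complex needed for maturation of 28S and 5.8S rRNA and for 60S subunit formation. The open reading frame sits between attB1 and attB2 recombination scars and is fused at its N terminus to a backbone-encoded His/FLAG/HA tandem tag. The feature table detects the His and FLAG portions but does not call the HA epitope. V5 tag sequences and a further attB2 site are annotated downstream of the insert; the record lists no C-terminal tag, so these appear to be vector remnants rather than part of the intended product.

Transcription is driven by the CMV immediate-early enhancer/promoter, followed by sequences annotated as tet operator-containing fragments. This matches the "TO" in the name and implies tetracycline-regulated expression in cells that supply the Tet repressor. The transcript is terminated by the bGH polyadenylation signal. An FRT site lies immediately upstream of a hygromycin resistance gene with an SV40 poly(A) signal and no adjacent full promoter. In this arrangement, FLP-mediated integration into a genomic FRT landing site is expected to activate hygromycin resistance, allowing selection of isogenic stable lines carrying a single copy.

In E. coli the plasmid replicates from a high-copy ColE1/pUC-type origin and is selected with ampicillin; a partial f1 origin is also present. The associated publication concerns the mRNA-bound proteome, so the construct likely serves for inducible expression and affinity purification or crosslinking-based analysis of tagged PES1.
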