Addgene plasmid #38085: pFRT/TO/HIS/FLAG/HA-PES1
Depositing lab: Markus Landthaler. Depositing organization: Max-Delbrueck-Centrum fuer Molekulare Medizin (MDC). Publication: The mRNA-Bound Proteome and Its Global Occupancy Profile on Protein-Coding Transcripts. Baltz AG, Munschauer M, Schwanhausser B, Vasile A, Murakawa Y, Schueler M, Youngs N, Penfold-Brown D, Drew K, Milek M, Wyler E, Bonneau R, Selbach M, Dieterich C, Landthaler M. Mol Cell. 2012 Jun 8;46(5):674-90. 10.1016/j.molcel.2012.05.021 PubMed 22681889.
Backbone
  Vector backbone: pFRT/TO/HIS/FLAG/HA-DEST
  Backbone size w/o insert (bp): 5490
  Total vector size (bp): 7242
  Vector type: Mammalian Expression
  Selectable markers: Hygromycin
Growth in bacteria
  Bacterial resistance: Ampicillin, 100 μg/mL
  Growth temperature: 37°C
  Growth strain: DH5alpha
  Copy number: Unknown
Gene/Insert
  Gene/Insert name: PES1 pescadillo ribosomal biogenesis factor 1 (alt name: PES)
  Species: H. sapiens (human)
  Insert size (bp): 1752
  GenBank ID: NM_001243225.1
  Entrez Gene: PES1 (a.k.a. PES)
  Tag / fusion protein: HIS/FLAG/HA (N terminal on backbone)
  Cloning method: Gateway Cloning
  Sequencing primers: 5′ CMV; 3′ BGH
Terms and licenses: Academic/Nonprofit Terms; Industry Terms: Not Available to Industry
How to cite: pFRT/TO/HIS/FLAG/HA-PES1 was a gift from Markus Landthaler (Addgene plasmid # 38085 ; http://n2t.net/addgene:38085 ; RRID:Addgene_38085)
