>Addgene plasmid #38085 | pFRT/TO/HIS/FLAG/HA-PES1 | addgene partial sequence | sequence record 53467 | CMV-F 5'-CGCAAATGGGCGGTAGGCGTG-3'
CCTATCAGTGATAGAGATCTCCCTATCAGTGATAGAGATCGTCGACGAGCTCGTTTAGTGAACCGTCAGA
TCGCCTGGAGACGCCATCCACGCTGTTTTGACCTCCATAGAAGACACCGGGACCGATCCAGCCTCCGGAC
TCTAGCGTTTAAACTTAAGCTTGGTACCATGCACCACCACCACCACCACCACCACATGGACTACAAGGAC
GACGATGACAAGTACCCTTATGACGTGCCCGATTACGCTTTGAACCAGATATCAACAAGTTTGTACAAAA
AAGTTGGCACCATGGGAGGCCTTGAGAAGAAGAAGTATGAACGAGGCTCGGCCACCAACTACATCACCCG
GAACAAAGCCCGGAAGAAGCTCCAGCTGAGCTTGGCTGACTTTAGGCGGCTGTGCATTCTGAAGGGCATT
TATCCCCATGAACCCAAACACAAGAAGAAGGTTAACAAGGGTTCTACAGCAGCCCGAACGTTTTACCTTA
TCAAAGACATCAGGTTTCTCCTCCACGAACCCATTGTCAACAAGTTCCGTGAATACAAGGTGTTCGTCCG
GAAGCTCCGGAAGGCTTATGGGAAGAGCGAGTGGAACACTGTAGAGCGTTTAAAGGACAATAAGCCCAAC
TACAAACTCGACCACATCATCAAGGAACGGTATCCCACGTTCATCGATGCCCTGCGGGACCTGGACGATG
CCCTCTCCATGTGCTTCCTGTTTTCCACCTTCCCGCGGACTGGCAAGTGCCACGTGCAGACCATTCAGCT
GTGCCGCCGGCTCACTGTGGAGTTCATGCACTACATTATCGCTGCCCGTGCCCTGCGCAAGGTCTTCCTG
TCCATCAAAGGCATTTACTACCAGGCCGAGGTACTGGGGCAGCC
